>Addgene plasmid #157800 | pMTTH+mEGFP-H1.4ΔCTD | addgene full sequence | sequence record 307846 | Addgene NGS Result
GCTGTGGTATGGCTGTGCAGGTCGTAAATCACTGCATAATTCGTGTCGCTCAAGGCGCACTCCCGTTCTG
GATAATGTTTTTTGCGCCGACATCATAACGGTTCTGGCAAATATTCTGAAATGAGCTGTTGACAATTAAT
CATCGGCTCGTATAATGTGTGGAATTGTGAGCGGATAACAATTTCACACAGGAAACAGCCAGTCCGTTTA
GGTGTTTTCACGAGCACTTCACCAACAAGGACCATAGATTATGAAAACTGAAGAAGGTAAACTGGTAATC
TGGATTAACGGCGATAAAGGCTATAACGGTCTCGCTGAAGTCGGTAAGAAATTCGAGAAAGATACCGGAA
TTAAAGTCACCGTTGAGCATCCGGATAAACTGGAAGAGAAATTCCCACAGGTTGCGGCAACTGGCGATGG
CCCTGACATTATCTTCTGGGCACACGACCGCTTTGGTGGCTACGCTCAATCTGGCCTGTTGGCTGAAATC
ACCCCGGACAAAGCGTTCCAGGACAAGCTGTATCCGTTTACCTGGGATGCCGTACGTTACAACGGCAAGC
TGATTGCTTACCCGATCGCTGTTGAAGCGTTATCGCTGATTTATAACAAAGATCTGCTGCCGAACCCGCC
AAAAACCTGGGAAGAGATCCCGGCGCTGGATAAAGAACTGAAAGCGAAAGGTAAGAGCGCGCTGATGTTC
AACCTGCAAGAACCGTACTTCACCTGGCCGCTGATTGCTGCTGACGGGGGTTATGCGTTCAAGTATGAAA
ACGGCAAGTACGACATTAAAGACGTGGGCGTGGATAACGCTGGCGCGAAAGCGGGTCTGACCTTCCTGGT
TGACCTGATTAAAAACAAACACATGAATGCAGACACCGATTACTCCATCGCAGAAGCTGCCTTTAATAAA
GGCGAAACAGCGATGACCATCAACGGCCCGTGGGCATGGTCCAACATCGACACCAGCAAAGTGAATTATG
GTGTAACGGTACTGCCGACCTTCAAGGGTCAACCATCCAAACCGTTCGTTGGCGTGCTGAGCGCAGGTAT
TAACGCCGCCAGTCCGAACAAAGAGCTGGCAAAAGAGTTCCTCGAAAACTATCTGCTGACTGATGAAGGT
CTGGAAGCGGTTAATAAAGACAAACCGCTGGGTGCCGTAGCGCTGAAGTCTTACGAGGAAGAGTTGGCGA
AAGATCCACGTATTGCCGCCACCATGGAAAACGCCCAGAAAGGTGAAATCATGCCGAACATCCCGCAGAT
GTCCGCTTTCTGGTATGCCGTGCGTACTGCGGTGATCAACGCCGCCAGCGGTCGTCAGACTGTCGATGAA
GCCCTGAAAGACGCGCAGACTAATTCGAGCTCGAACAACAACAACAATAACAATAACAACAACCTCGGGA
TCGAGGGAAGGATTTCAGAATTTGAAAACCTGTATTTTCAGGGCCATATGGTGAGCAAGGGCGAGGAGCT
GTTCACCGGGGTGGTGCCTATCCTGGTCGAGCTGGACGGCGACGTAAACGGCCACAAGTTCAGCGTGTCC
GGCGAGGGCGAGGGCGATGCCACCTACGGCAAGCTGACCCTGAAGTTCATCTGCACCACCGGCAAGCTGC
CAGTGCCGTGGCCTACCCTCGTGACCACCCTGACCTACGGCGTGCAGTGCTTCAGCCGCTACCCAGACCA
CATGAAGCAGCACGACTTCTTCAAGTCCGCCATGCCGGAAGGCTACGTCCAGGAGCGCACCATCTTCTTC
AAGGACGACGGCAACTACAAGACCCGCGCCGAGGTGAAGTTCGAGGGCGACACCCTGGTGAACCGCATCG
AGCTGAAGGGCATCGACTTCAAGGAGGACGGCAACATCCTGGGGCACAAGCTGGAGTACAACTACAACAG
CCACAACGTCTATATCATGGCCGACAAGCAGAAGAACGGCATCAAGGTGAACTTCAAGATCCGCCACAAC
ATCGAGGACGGCAGCGTGCAGCTCGCCGACCACTACCAGCAGAACACCCCTATCGGCGACGGCCCAGTGC
TGCTGCCGGACAACCACTACCTGAGCACCCAGTCCAAACTGAGCAAAGACCCTAACGAGAAGCGCGATCA
CATGGTCCTGCTGGAGTTCGTGACCGCCGCCGGGATCACTCTCGGCATGGACGAGCTGTACAAGGGAGGC
AGTGGTGGATCATCAGAAACTGCACCTGCAGCGCCTGCTGCTCCGGCACCTGCCGAGAAAACTCCCGTGA
AGAAGAAGGCTAGAAAGTCTGCAGGTGCGGCCAAGCGCAAAGCGTCTGGGCCCCCGGTGTCCGAGCTCAT
TACTAAAGCTGTTGCCGCCTCCAAGGAGCGCAGCGGCGTATCTTTGGCCGCTCTCAAGAAAGCGCTGGCA
GCCGCTGGCTATGACGTGGAGAAGAACAACAGCCGCATCAAGCTGGGTCTCAAGAGCCTGGTGAGCAAGG
GCACCCTGGTGCAGACCAAGGGCACCGGCGCGTCGGGTTCCTTCAAACTCAACAAGAAGGCGGCCGGCTC
GAGCGGATCCGAAAACCTGTATTTTCAGGGCCATCATCATCATCATCACTGAAAGCTTGGCACTGGCCGT
CGTTTTACAACGTCGTGACTGGGAAAACCCTGGCGTTACCCAACTTAATCGCCTTGCAGCACATCCCCCT
TTCGCCAGCTGGCGTAATAGCGAAGAGGCCCGCACCGATCGCCCTTCCCAACAGTTGCGCAGCCTGAATG
GCGAATGGCAGCTTGGCTGTTTTGGCGGATGAGATAAGATTTTCAGCCTGATACAGATTAAATCAGAACG
CAGAAGCGGTCTGATAAAACAGAATTTGCCTGGCGGCAGTAGCGCGGTGGTCCCACCTGACCCCATGCCG
AACTCAGAAGTGAAACGCCGTAGCGCCGATGGTAGTGTGGGGTCTCCCCATGCGAGAGTAGGGAACTGCC
AGGCATCAAATAAAACGAAAGGCTCAGTCGAAAGACTGGGCCTTTCGTTTTATCTGTTGTTTGTCGGTGA
ACGCTCTCCTGAGTAGGACAAATCCGCCGGGAGCGGATTTGAACGTTGCGAAGCAACGGCCCGGAGGGTG
GCGGGCAGGACGCCCGCCATAAACTGCCAGGCATCAAATTAAGCAGAAGGCCATCCTGACGGATGGCCTT
TTTGCGTTTCTACAAACTCTTTTGTTTATTTTTCTAAATACATTCAAATATGTATCCGCTCATGAGACAA
TAACCCTGATAAATGCTTCAATAATATTGAAAAAGGAAGAGTATGAGTATTCAACATTTCCGTGTCGCCC
TTATTCCCTTTTTTGCGGCATTTTGCCTTCCTGTTTTTGCTCACCCAGAAACGCTGGTGAAAGTAAAAGA
TGCTGAAGATCAGTTGGGTGCACGAGTGGGTTACATCGAACTGGATCTCAACAGCGGTAAGATCCTTGAG
AGTTTTCGCCCCGAAGAACGTTTCCCAATGATGAGCACTTTTAAAGTTCTGCTATGTGGCGCGGTATTAT
CCCGTGTTGACGCCGGGCAAGAGCAACTCGGTCGCCGCATACACTATTCTCAGAATGACTTGGTTGAGTA
CTCACCAGTCACAGAAAAGCATCTTACGGATGGCATGACAGTAAGAGAATTATGCAGTGCTGCCATAACC
ATGAGTGATAACACTGCGGCCAACTTACTTCTGACAACGATCGGAGGACCGAAGGAGCTAACCGCTTTTT
TGCACAACATGGGGGATCATGTAACTCGCCTTGATCGTTGGGAACCGGAGCTGAATGAAGCCATACCAAA
CGACGAGCGTGACACCACGATGCCTGTAGCAATGGCAACAACGTTGCGCAAACTATTAACTGGCGAACTA
CTTACTCTAGCTTCCCGGCAACAATTAATAGACTGGATGGAGGCGGATAAAGTTGCAGGACCACTTCTGC
GCTCGGCCCTTCCGGCTGGCTGGTTTATTGCTGATAAATCTGGAGCCGGTGAGCGTGGGTCTCGCGGTAT
CATTGCAGCACTGGGGCCAGATGGTAAGCCCTCCCGTATCGTAGTTATCTACACGACGGGGAGTCAGGCA
ACTATGGATGAACGAAATAGACAGATCGCTGAGATAGGTGCCTCACTGATTAAGCATTGGTAACTGTCAG
ACCAAGTTTACTCATATATACTTTAGATTGATT
[38 nt withheld, positions 4164-4201]
A
[37 nt withheld, positions 4203-4239]
ATTTTGTTAAAATTCGCGTTAAATTTTTGTTAAATCAGCTCATTTTTTAACCAATAGGCCGAAATCGGCA
AAATCCCTTATAAATCAAAAGAATAGCCCGAGATAGGGT
[37 nt withheld, positions 4349-4385]
AAAGAACGTGGACTCCAACGTCAAAGG
[141 nt withheld, positions 4413-4553]
G
[125 nt withheld, positions 4555-4679]
AAAGGATCTAGGTGAAGATCCTTTTTGATAATCTCATGACCAAAATCCCTTAACGTGAGTTTTCGTTCCA
CTGAGCGTCAGACCCCGTAGAAAAGATCAAAGGATCTTCTTGAGATCCTTTTTTTCTGCGCGTAATCTGC
TGCTTGCAAACAAAAAAACCACCGCTACCAGCGGTGGTTTGTTTGCCGGATCAAGAGCTACCAACTCTTT
TTCCGAAGGTAACTGGCTTCAGCAGAGCGCAGATACCAAATACTGTCCTTCTAGTGTAGCCGTAGTTAGG
CCACCACTTCAAGAACTCTGTAGCACCGCCTACATACCTCGCTCTGCTAATCCTGTTACCAGTGGCTGCT
GCCAGTGGCGATAAGTCGTGTCTTACCGGGTTGGACTCAAGACGATAGTTACCGGATAAGGCGCAGCGGT
CGGGCTGAACGGGGGGTTCGTGCACACAGCCCAGCTTGGAGCGAACGACCTACACCGAACTGAGATACCT
ACAGCGTGAGCTATGAGAAAGCGCCACGCTTCCCGAAGGGAGAAAGGCGGACAGGTATCCGGTAAGCGGC
AGGGTCGGAACAGGAGAGCGCACGAGGGAGCTTCCAGGGGGAAACGCCTGGTATCTTTATAGTCCTGTCG
GGTTTCGCCACCTCTGACTTGAGCGTCGATTTTTGTGATGCTCGTCAGGGGGGCGGAGCCTATGGAAAAA
CGCCAGCAACGCGGCCTTTTTACGGTTCCTGGCCTTTTGCTGGCCTTTTGCTCACATGTTCTTTCCTGCG
TTATCCCCTGATTCTGTGGATAACCGTATTACCGCCTTTGAGTGAGCTGATACCGCTCGCCGCAGCCGAA
CGACCGAGCGCAGCGAGTCAGTGAGCGAGGAAGCGGAAGAGCGCCTGATGCGGTATTTTCTCCTTACGCA
TCTGTGCGGTATTTCACACCGCATGTGGTGCACTCTCAGTACACCGCATGTGGTGCACTCTCAGTACAAT
CTGCTCTGATGCCGCATAGTTAAGCCAGTATACACTCCGCTATCGCTACGTGACTGGGTCATGGCTGCGC
CCCGACACCCGCCAACACCCGCTGACGCGCCCTGACGGGCTTGTCTGCTCCCGGCATCCGCTTACAGACA
AGCTGTGACCGTCTCCGGGAGCTGCATGTGTCAGAGGTTTTCACCGTCATCACCGAAACGCGCGAGGCAG
CTGCGGTAAAGCTCATCAGCGTGGTCGTGCAGCGATTCACAGATGTCTGCCTGTTCATCCGCGTCCAGCT
CGTTGAGTTTCTCCAGAAGCGTTAATGTCTGGCTTCTGATAAAGCGGGCCATGTTAAGGGCGGTTTTTTC
CTGTTTGGTCACTGATGCCTCCGTGTAAGGGGGATTTCTGTTCATGGGGGTAATGATACCGATGAAACGA
GAGAGGATGCTCACGATACGGGTTACTGATGATGAACATGCCCGGTTACTGGAACGTTGTGAGGGTAAAC
AACTGGCGGTATGGATGCGGCGGGACCAGAGAAAAATCACTCAGGGTCAATGCCAGCGCTTCGTTAATAC
AGATGTAGGTGTTCCACAGGGTAGCCAGCAGCATCCTGCGATGCAGATCCGGAACATAATGGTGCAGGGC
GCTGACTTCCGCGTTTCCAGACTTTACGAAACACGGAAACCGAAGACCATTCATGTTGTTGCTCAGGTCG
CAGACGTTTTGCAGCAGCAGTCGCTTCACGTTCGCTCGCGTATCGGTGATTCATTCTGCTAACCAGTAAG
GCAACCCCGCCAGCCTAGCCGGGTCCTCAACGACAGGAGCACGATCATGCGCACCCGTGGCCAGGACCCA
ACGCTGCCCGAAATTCCGACACCATCGAATGGTGCAAAACCTTTCGCGGTATGGCATGATAGCGCCCGGA
AGAGAGTCAATTCAGGGTGGTGAATGTGAAACCAGTAACGTTATACGATGTCGCAGAGTATGCCGGTGTC
TCTTATCAGACCGTTTCCCGCGTGGTGAACCAGGCCAGCCACGTTTCTGCGAAAACGCGGGAAAAAGTGG
AAGCGGCGATGGCGGAGCTGAATTACATTCCCAACCGCGTGGCACAACAACTGGCGGGCAAACAGTCGTT
GCTGATTGGCGTTGCCACCTCCAGTCTGGCCCTGCACGCGCCGTCGCAAATTGTCGCGGCGATTAAATCT
CGCGCCGATCAACTGGGTGCCAGCGTGGTGGTGTCGATGGTAGAACGAAGCGGCGTCGAAGCCTGTAAAG
CGGCGGTGCACAATCTTCTCGCGCAACGCGTCAGTGGGCTGATCATTAACTATCCGCTGGATGACCAGGA
TGCCATTGCTGTGGAAGCTGCCTGCACTAATGTTCCGGCGTTATTTCTTGATGTCTCTGACCAGACACCC
ATCAACAGTATTATTTTCTCCCATGAAGACGGTACGCGACTGGGCGTGGAGCATCTGGTCGCATTGGGTC
ACCAGCAAATCGCGCTGTTAGCGGGCCCATTAAGTTCTGTCTCGGCGCGTCTGCGTCTGGCTGGCTGGCA
TAAATATCTCACTCGCAATCAAATTCAGCCGATAGCGGAACGGGAAGGCGACTGGAGTGCCATGTCCGGT
TTTCAACAAACCATGCAAATGCTGAATGAGGGCATCGTTCCCACTGCGATGCTGGTTGCCAACGATCAGA
TGGCGCTGGGCGCAATGCGCGCCATTACCGAGTCCGGGCTGCGCGTTGGTGCGGATATCTCGGTAGTGGG
ATACGACGATACCGAAGACAGCTCATGTTATATCCCGCCGTTAACCACCATCAAACAGGATTTTCGCCTG
CTGGGGCAAACCAGCGTGGACCGCTTGCTGCAACTCTCTCAGGGCCAGGCGGTGAAGGGCAATCAGCTGT
TGCCCGTCTCACTGGTGAAAAGAAAAACCACCCTGGCGCCCAATACGCAAACCGCCTCTCCCCGCGCGTT
GGCCGATTCATTAATGCAGCTGGCACGACAGGTTTCCCGACTGGAAAGCGGGCAGTGAGCGCAACGCAAT
TAATGTAAGTTAGCTCACTCATTAGGCACAATTCTCATGTTTGACAGCTTATCATCGACTGCACGGTGCA
CCAATGCTTCTGGCGTCAGGCAGCCATCGGAA
Features (pLannotate 1.2.2; 25 found; start..end, strand, type, name):
      3..56      -  CDS            trpH (fragment): RNAAM_SALTY - Protein inferred from homology: Swiss-Prot protein existence level 3. Efficiently catalyzes the hydrolysis of the 3'-phosphate from 3',5'-bis-phosphonucleotides as well as the successive hydrolysis of 5'-phosphomononucleotides from the 5'-end of short pieces of RNA and DNA, with no specificity toward the identity of the nucleotide base. Is more efficient at hydrolyzing RNA oligonucleotides than DNA oligonucleotides. This enzyme can also hydrolyze annealed DNA duplexes, albeit at a catalytic efficiency lower than that of the corresponding single-stranded oligonucleotides. From Sal
    129..157     +  promoter       tac promoter: strong E. coli promoter; hybrid between the trp and lac UV5 promoters
    165..181     +  protein_bind   lac operator: The lac repressor binds to the lac operator to inhibit transcription in E. coli. This inhibition can be relieved by adding lactose or isopropyl-β-D-thiogalactopyranoside (IPTG). lac repressor encoded by lacI
    251..1351    +  CDS            MBP: maltose binding protein from E. coli; malE (mutated); This version of the gene does not encode a signal sequence, so MBP will remain in the cytosol.
   1424..1444    +  CDS            TEV site: tobacco etch virus (TEV) protease recognition and cleavage site
   1448..2164    +  CDS            mEGFP: mEGFP is a basic (constitutively fluorescent) green fluorescent protein published in 2002, derived from Aequorea victoria. It has moderate acid sensitivity.
   2219..2515    +  CDS            H1-4 (fragment): H14_HUMAN - Also known as H1F4 From Homo sapiens (Human).
   2531..2551    +  CDS            TEV site: tobacco etch virus (TEV) protease recognition and cleavage site
   2552..2568    +  CDS            capTEV™ (fragment): composite tag for in vivo biotinylation, TEV protease cleavage, and 6xHis tagging
   2581..2735    +  CDS            lacZα (fragment): LacZα fragment of β-galactosidase; lacZ fragment
   2828..2943    +  ncRNA          5S rRNA: Accession: RF00001 - 5S ribosomal RNA
   2947..3033    +  terminator     rrnB T1 terminator: Escherichia coli rrnB; transcription terminator T1 from the E. coli rrnB gene
   3125..3152    +  terminator     rrnB T2 terminator: transcription terminator T2 from the E. coli rrnB gene
   3171..3262    +  promoter       AmpR promoter: bla
   3263..4123    +  CDS            AmpR: β-lactamase; bla; confers resistance to ampicillin, carbenicillin, and related antibiotics
   4165..4678    -  rep_origin     M13 ori (sequence partly withheld): M13 bacteriophage origin of replication; arrow indicates direction of (+) strand synthesis
   4789..5377    +  rep_origin     ori: high-copy-number ColE1/pMB1/pBR322/pUC origin of replication
   5563..5632    -  misc_feature   bom (fragment): basis of mobility region from pBR322
   5630..5728    -  misc_feature   bom (fragment): basis of mobility region from pBR322
   5830..6021    -  CDS            rop: Rop protein, which maintains plasmids at low copy number; rop
   6038..6418    +  CDS            YPB1_ECOLX: Protein predicted: Swiss-Prot protein existence level 4. From Escherichia coli.
   6517..6594    +  promoter       lacIq promoter: lacI (mutant); In the lacIq allele, a single base change in the promoter boosts expression of the lacI gene about 10-fold.
   6595..7677    +  CDS            lacI: lac repressor; lacI; The lac repressor binds to the lac operator to inhibit transcription in E. coli. This inhibition can be relieved by adding lactose or isopropyl-β-D-thiogalactopyranoside (IPTG).
   7690..7711    +  protein_bind   CAP binding site: CAP binding activates transcription in the presence of cAMP. E. coli catabolite activator protein
   7730..7747    +  promoter       tet promoter (fragment): E. coli promoter for tetracycline efflux protein gene
