[The description below was written by a language model from this plasmid's Addgene catalogue record and pLannotate feature annotations shown in this document.]
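Description:
pMTTH+mEGFP-H1.4ΔCTD is a bacterial expression plasmid of about 7.8 kb, built on a modified pMal backbone (designated MTTH), for producing a fluorescently labelled, truncated human linker histone in E. coli. It is selected with ampicillin through the β-lactamase gene and replicates from a ColE1/pMB1-type origin. The backbone also carries the rop gene and pBR322 bom region, which fits the low-copy designation in the record, and an M13 phage origin is present as well. A lacI repressor gene driven by the lacIq promoter is carried on the plasmid itself.

The expression cassette uses the hybrid tac promoter with a downstream lac operator, so transcription is repressed by LacI and induced with IPTG, and it ends at the rrnB T1 and T2 terminators. The encoded fusion reads, in order: cytosolic maltose-binding protein lacking its signal sequence, a TEV protease site, monomeric EGFP, a fragment of human H1-4 lacking the C-terminal tail, a second TEV site, and a His6 tag supplied by the backbone. The feature table annotates this last region only as a partial match to a composite TEV/6xHis tag. The 1,086 bp mEGFP-H1.4ΔCTD insert was cloned between NdeI and BamHI sites, both of which are retained.

Because the two affinity tags flank the insert, the design would allow sequential amylose and nickel purification, which enriches for full-length product. TEV cleavage at both sites would then release mEGFP-H1.4ΔCTD largely free of tags. The associated publication concerns chromatin organisation by phase separation, suggesting the protein serves as a tail-deleted comparison for full-length H1.4 in such in vitro studies, although the record states only the expression purpose.
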