Addgene plasmid #157800: pMTTH+mEGFP-H1.4ΔCTD
Purpose: Expression of mEGFP fused to human linker histone H1.4 without c-terminal tail
Depositing lab: Michael Rosen. Depositing organization: University of Texas Southwestern Medical Center. Publication: Organization of Chromatin by Intrinsic and Regulated Phase Separation. Gibson BA, Doolittle LK, Schneider MWG, Jensen LE, Gamarra N, Henry L, Gerlich DW, Redding S, Rosen MK. Cell. 2019 Oct 3;179(2):470-484.e21. doi: 10.1016/j.cell.2019.08.037. Epub 2019 Sep 19. PubMed 31543265.
Backbone
  Vector backbone: modified pMal (MTTH)
  Vector type: Bacterial Expression
Growth in bacteria
  Bacterial resistance: Ampicillin, 100 μg/mL
  Growth temperature: 37°C
  Growth strain: DH5alpha
  Copy number: Low Copy
Gene/Insert
  Gene/Insert name: mEGFP-H1.4ΔCTD
  Species: H. sapiens (human)
  Insert size (bp): 1086
  Entrez Gene: H1-4 (a.k.a. H1.4, H1E, H1F4, H1s-4, HIST1H1E, RMNS, dJ221C16.5)
  Promoter: pTAC
  Tag / fusion protein: MBP (N terminal on insert); His6 (C terminal on backbone)
  Cloning method: Restriction Enzyme; 5′ cloning site NdeI (not destroyed); 3′ cloning site BamHI (not destroyed)
  Sequencing primers: 5′ GGTCGTCAGACTGTCGATGAAGCC; 3′ TGTCCTACTCAGGAGAGCGTTCAC
Terms and licenses: Academic/Nonprofit Terms; Industry Terms: Not Available to Industry
How to cite: pMTTH+mEGFP-H1.4ΔCTD was a gift from Michael Rosen (Addgene plasmid # 157800 ; http://n2t.net/addgene:157800 ; RRID:Addgene_157800)
