>Addgene plasmid #157800 | pMTTH+mEGFP-H1.4ΔCTD | depositor partial sequence | sequence record 304616 | insert sequence including restrictions sites
CATATGGTGAGCAAGGGCGAGGAGCTGTTCACCGGGGTGGTGCCTATCCTGGTCGAGCTGGACGGCGACG
TAAACGGCCACAAGTTCAGCGTGTCCGGCGAGGGCGAGGGCGATGCCACCTACGGCAAGCTGACCCTGAA
GTTCATCTGCACCACCGGCAAGCTGCCAGTGCCGTGGCCTACCCTCGTGACCACCCTGACCTACGGCGTG
CAGTGCTTCAGCCGCTACCCAGACCACATGAAGCAGCACGACTTCTTCAAGTCCGCCATGCCGGAAGGCT
ACGTCCAGGAGCGCACCATCTTCTTCAAGGACGACGGCAACTACAAGACCCGCGCCGAGGTGAAGTTCGA
GGGCGACACCCTGGTGAACCGCATCGAGCTGAAGGGCATCGACTTCAAGGAGGACGGCAACATCCTGGGG
CACAAGCTGGAGTACAACTACAACAGCCACAACGTCTATATCATGGCCGACAAGCAGAAGAACGGCATCA
AGGTGAACTTCAAGATCCGCCACAACATCGAGGACGGCAGCGTGCAGCTCGCCGACCACTACCAGCAGAA
CACCCCTATCGGCGACGGCCCAGTGCTGCTGCCGGACAACCACTACCTGAGCACCCAGTCCAAACTGAGC
AAAGACCCTAACGAGAAGCGCGATCACATGGTCCTGCTGGAGTTCGTGACCGCCGCCGGGATCACTCTCG
GCATGGACGAGCTGTACAAGGGAGGCAGTGGTGGATCATCAGAAACTGCACCTGCAGCGCCTGCTGCTCC
GGCACCTGCCGAGAAAACTCCCGTGAAGAAGAAGGCTAGAAAGTCTGCAGGTGCGGCCAAGCGCAAAGCG
TCTGGGCCCCCGGTGTCCGAGCTCATTACTAAAGCTGTTGCCGCCTCCAAGGAGCGCAGCGGCGTATCTT
TGGCCGCTCTCAAGAAAGCGCTGGCAGCCGCTGGCTATGACGTGGAGAAGAACAACAGCCGCATCAAGCT
GGGTCTCAAGAGCCTGGTGAGCAAGGGCACCCTGGTGCAGACCAAGGGCACCGGCGCGTCGGGTTCCTTC
AAACTCAACAAGAAGGCGGCCGGCTCGAGCGGATCC
